>Addgene plasmid #233002 | pAG415Gal_Gcn4 Aro3+GFP | addgene full sequence | sequence record 465892 | Addgene NGS Result
GACGAAAGGGCCTCGTGATACGCCTATTTTTATAGGTTAATGTCATGATAATAATGGTTTCTTAGGACGG
ATCGCTTGCCTGTAACTTACACGCGCCTCGTATCTTTTAATGATGGAATAATTTGGGAATTTACTCTGTG
TTTATTTATTTTTATGTTTTGTATTTGGATTTTAGAAAGTAAATAAAGAAGGTAGAAGAGTTACGGAATG
AAGAAAAAAAAATAAACAAAGGTTTAAAAAATTTCAACAAAAAGCGTACTTTACATATATATTTATTAGA
CAAGAAAAGCAGATTAAATAGATATACATTCGATTAACGATAAGTAAAATGTAAAATCACAGGATTTTCG
TGTGTGGTCTTCTACACAGACAAGATGAAACAATTCGGCATTAATACCTGAGAGCAGGAAGAGCAAGATA
AAAGGTAGTATTTGTTGGCGATCCCCCTAGAGTCTTTTACATCTTCGGAAAACAAAAACTATTTTTTCTT
TAATTTCTTTTTTTACTTTCTATTTTTAATTTATATATTTATATTAAAAAATTTAAATTATAATTATTTT
TATAGCACGTGATGAAAAGGACCCAGGTGGCACTTTTCGGGGAAATGTGCGCGGAACCCCTATTTGTTTA
TTTTTCTAAATACATTCAAATATGTATCCGCTCATGAGACAATAACCCTGATAAATGCTTCAATAATATT
GAAAAAGGAAGAGTATGAGTATTCAACATTTCCGTGTCGCCCTTATTCCCTTTTTTGCGGCATTTTGCCT
TCCTGTTTTTGCTCACCCAGAAACGCTGGTGAAAGTAAAAGATGCTGAAGATCAGTTGGGTGCACGAGTG
GGTTACATCGAACTGGATCTCAACAGCGGTAAGATCCTTGAGAGTTTTCGCCCCGAAGAACGTTTTCCAA
TGATGAGCACTTTTAAAGTTCTGCTATGTGGCGCGGTATTATCCCGTATTGACGCCGGGCAAGAGCAACT
CGGTCGCCGCATACACTATTCTCAGAATGACTTGGTTGAGTACTCACCAGTCACAGAAAAGCATCTTACG
GATGGCATGACAGTAAGAGAATTATGCAGTGCTGCCATAACCATGAGTGATAACACTGCGGCCAACTTAC
TTCTGACAACGATCGGAGGACCGAAGGAGCTAACCGCTTTTTTGCACAACATGGGGGATCATGTAACTCG
CCTTGATCGTTGGGAACCGGAGCTGAATGAAGCCATACCAAACGACGAGCGTGACACCACGATGCCTGTA
GCAATGGCAACAACGTTGCGCAAACTATTAACTGGCGAACTACTTACTCTAGCTTCCCGGCAACAATTAA
TAGACTGGATGGAGGCGGATAAAGTTGCAGGACCACTTCTGCGCTCGGCCCTTCCGGCTGGCTGGTTTAT
TGCTGATAAATCTGGAGCCGGTGAGCGTGGGTCTCGCGGTATCATTGCAGCACTGGGGCCAGATGGTAAG
CCCTCCCGTATCGTAGTTATCTACACGACGGGGAGTCAGGCAACTATGGATGAACGAAATAGACAGATCG
CTGAGATAGGTGCCTCACTGATTAAGCATTGGTAACTGTCAGACCAAGTTTACTCATATATACTTTAGAT
TGATTTAAAACTTCATTTTTAATTTAAAAGGATCTAGGTGAAGATCCTTTTTGATAATCTCATGACCAAA
ATCCCTTAACGTGAGTTTTCGTTCCACTGAGCGTCAGACCCCGTAGAAAAGATCAAAGGATCTTCTTGAG
ATCCTTTTTTTCTGCGCGTAATCTGCTGCTTGCAAACAAAAAAACCACCGCTACCAGCGGTGGTTTGTTT
GCCGGATCAAGAGCTACCAACTCTTTTTCCGAAGGTAACTGGCTTCAGCAGAGCGCAGATACCAAATACT
GTTCTTCTAGTGTAGCCGTAGTTAGGCCACCACTTCAAGAACTCTGTAGCACCGCCTACATACCTCGCTC
TGCTAATCCTGTTACCAGTGGCTGCTGCCAGTGGCGATAAGTCGTGTCTTACCGGGTTGGACTCAAGACG
ATAGTTACCGGATAAGGCGCAGCGGTCGGGCTGAACGGGGGGTTCGTGCACACAGCCCAGCTTGGAGCGA
ACGACCTACACCGAACTGAGATACCTACAGCGTGAGCTATGAGAAAGCGCCACGCTTCCCGAAGGGAGAA
AGGCGGACAGGTATCCGGTAAGCGGCAGGGTCGGAACAGGAGAGCGCACGAGGGAGCTTCCAGGGGGAAA
CGCCTGGTATCTTTATAGTCCTGTCGGGTTTCGCCACCTCTGACTTGAGCGTCGATTTTTGTGATGCTCG
TCAGGGGGGCGGAGCCTATGGAAAAACGCCAGCAACGCGGCCTTTTTACGGTTCCTGGCCTTTTGCTGGC
CTTTTGCTCACATGTTCTTTCCTGCGTTATCCCCTGATTCTGTGGATAACCGTATTACCGCCTTTGAGTG
AGCTGATACCGCTCGCCGCAGCCGAACGACCGAGCGCAGCGAGTCAGTGAGCGAGGAAGCGGAAGAGCGC
CCAATACGCAAACCGCCTCTCCCCGCGCGTTGGCCGATTCATTAATGCAGCTGGCACGACAGGTTTCCCG
ACTGGAAAGCGGGCAGTGAGCGCAACGCAATTAATGTGAGTTAGCTCACTCATTAGGCACCCCAGGCTTT
ACACTTTATGCTTCCGGCTCGTATGTTGTGTGGAATTGTGAGCGGATAACAATTTCACACAGGAAACAGC
TATGACCATGATTACGCCAAGCGCGCAATTAACCCTCACTAAAGGGAACAAAAGCTGGAGCTCTAGTACG
GATTAGAAGCCGCCGAGCGGGTGACAGCCCTCCGAAGGAAGACTCTCCTCCGTGCGTCCTCGTCTTCACC
GGTCGCGTTCCTGAAACGCAGATGTGCCTCGCGCCGCACTGCTCCGAACAATAAAGATTCTACAATACTA
GCTTTTATGGTTATGAAGAGGAAAAATTGGCAGTAACCTGGCCCCACAAACCTTCAAATGAACGAATCAA
ATTAACAACCATAGGATGATAATGCGATTAGTTTTTTAGCCTTATTTCTGGGGTAATTAATCAGCGAAGC
GATGATTTTTGATCTATTAACAGATATATAAATGCAAAAACTGCATAACCACTTTAACTAATACTTTCAA
CATTTTCGGTTTGTATTACTTCTTATTCAAATGTAATAAAAGTATCAACAAAAAATTGTTAATATACCTC
TATACTTTAACGTCAAGGAGAAAAAACCCCGGATTCTAGAACTAGTGGATCCCCCATCACAAGTTTGTAC
AAAAAAGCAGGCTTCGAGAACCTGTATTTTCAGGGTCATATGAGCACCGATTATACCCCGATGTTTGAAT
ATGAAACCTACGAAGATAACTTTAAAGAGTGGACCAGCCTGTTCGATAATGATATTCCGGTTACCACCGA
TGATGTTAGCCTGGCAGATCGTGCAATTGAAAGCGGTAGCGGTTCAGGTAGCGGTAGTCCGGAATCCAGT
GATCCTGCTGCTCTAAAACGTGCTAGAAACACTGAAGCCGCCAGGCGTTCTCGTGCGAGAAAGTTGCAAA
GAATGAAACAACTTGAAGACAAGGTTGAAGAATTGCTTTCGAAAAATTATCACTTGGAAAATGAGGTTGC
CAGATTAAAGAAATTAGTTGGCGAACGCACCGGTGGTGGATCCGGTGGTTACCCATACGATGTTCCTGAC
TATGCGGGCTATCCCTATGACAGTAAAGGAGAAGAACTTTTCACTGGAGTTGTCCCAATTCTTGTTGAAT
TAGATGGTGATGTTAATGGGCACAAATTTTCTGTCAGTGGAGAGGGTGAAGGTGATGCAACATACGGAAA
ACTTACCCTTAAATTTATTTGCACTACTGGAAAACTACCTGTTCCATGGCCAACACTTGTCACTACTTTC
ACTTATGGTGTTCAATGCTTTTCAAGATACCCAGATCATATGAAACGGCATGACTTTTTCAAGAGTGCCA
TGCCCGAAGGTTATGTACAGGAAAGAACTATATTTTTCAAAGATGACGGGAACTACAAGACACGTGCTGA
AGTCAAGTTTGAAGGTGATACCCTTGTTAATAGAATCGAGTTAAAAGGTATTGATTTTAAAGAAGATGGA
AACATTCTTGGACACAAATTGGAATACAACTATAACTCACACAATGTATACATCATGGCAGACAAACAAA
AGAATGGAATCAAAGTTAACTTCAAAATTAGACACAACATTGAAGATGGAAGCGTTCAACTAGCAGACCA
TTATCAACAAAATACTCCAATTGGCGATGGCCCTGTCCTTTTACCAGACAACCATTACCTGTCCACACAA
TCTGCCCTTTCGAAAGATCCCAACGAAAAGAGAGACCACATGGTCCTTCTTGAGTTTGTAACAGCTGCTG
GGATTACACATGGCATGGATGAACTATACAAAGTCCCGGACTATGCAGGATCCTATCCGTATGACGTTCC
AGATTACGCTGCTCAGTAAGACCCAGCTTTCTTGTACAAAGTGGTGATGGGCTGCAGGAATTCGATATCA
AGCTCGAGTCATGTAATTAGTTATGTCACGCTTACATTCACGCCCTCCCCCCACATCCGCTCTAACCGAA
AAGGAAGGAGTTAGACAACCTGAAGTCTAGGTCCCTATTTATTTTTTTATAGTTATGTTAGTATTAAGAA
CGTTATTTATATTTCAAATTTTTCTTTTTTTTCTGTACAGACGCGTGTACGCATGTAACATTATACTGAA
AACCTTGCTTGAGAAGGTTTTGGGACGCTCGAAGGCTTTAATTTGCGGCCGGTACCCAATTCGCCCTATA
GTGAGTCGTATTACGCGCGCTCACTGGCCGTCGTTTTACAACGTCGTGACTGGGAAAACCCTGGCGTTAC
CCAACTTAATCGCCTTGCAGCACATCCCCCTTTCGCCAGCTGGCGTAATAGCGAAGAGGCCCGCACCGAT
CGCCCTTCCCAACAGTTGCGCAGCCTGAATGGCGAATGG
[124 nt withheld, positions 5010-5133]
C
[91 nt withheld, positions 5135-5225]
A
[49 nt withheld, positions 5227-5275]
CCTTTGACGTTGGAGTCCACGTTCTTT
[37 nt withheld, positions 5303-5339]
ACCCTATCTCGGTCTATTCTTTTGATTTATAAGGGATTTTGCCGATTTCGGCCTATTGGTTAAAAAATGA
GCTGATTTAACAAAAATTTAACGCGAATTTTAACAAAATATTAACGCTTACAATTTCCTGATGCGGTATT
TTCTCCTTACGCATCTGTGCGGTATTTCACACCGCATATCGACCGGTCGAGGAGAACTTCTAGTATATCT
ACATACCTAATATTATTGCCTTATTAAAAATGGAATCCCAACAATTACATCAAAATCCACATTCTCTTCA
AAATCAATTGTCCTGTACTTCCTTGTTCATGTGTGTTCAAAAACGTTATATTTATAGGATAATTATACTC
TATTTCTCAACAAGTAATTGGTTGTTTGGCCGAGCGGTCTAAGGCGCCTGATTCAAGAAATATCTTGACC
GCAGTTAACTGTGGGAATACTCAGGTATCGTAAGATGCAAGAGTTCGAATCTCTTAGCAACCATTATTTT
TTTCCTCAACATAACGAGAACACACAGGGGCGCTATCGCACAGAATCAAATTCGATGACTGGAAATTTTT
TGTTAATTTCAGAGGTCGCCTGACGCATATACCTTTTTCAACTGAAAAATTGGGAGAAAAAGGAAAGGTG
AGAGCGCCGGAACCGGCTTTTCATATAGAATAGAGAAGCGTTCATGACTAAATGCTTGCATCACAATACT
TGAAGTTGACAATATTATTTAAGGACCTATTGTTTTTTCCAATAGGTGGTTAGCAATCGTCTTACTTTCT
AACTTTTCTTACCTTTTACATTTCAGCAATATATATATATATATTTCAAGGATATACCATTCTAATGTCT
GCCCCTAAGAAGATCGTCGTTTTGCCAGGTGACCACGTTGGTCAAGAAATCACAGCCGAAGCCATTAAGG
TTCTTAAAGCTATTTCTGATGTTCGTTCCAATGTCAAGTTCGATTTCGAAAATCATTTAATTGGTGGTGC
TGCTATCGATGCTACAGGTGTTCCACTTCCAGATGAGGCGCTGGAAGCCTCCAAGAAGGCTGATGCCGTT
TTGTTAGGTGCTGTGGGTGGTCCTAAATGGGGTACCGGTAGTGTTAGACCTGAACAAGGTTTACTAAAAA
TCCGTAAAGAACTTCAATTGTACGCCAACTTAAGACCATGTAACTTTGCATCCGACTCTCTTTTAGACTT
ATCTCCAATCAAGCCACAATTTGCTAAAGGTACTGACTTCGTTGTTGTCAGAGAATTAGTGGGAGGTATT
TACTTTGGTAAGAGAAAGGAAGACGATGGTGATGGTGTCGCTTGGGATAGTGAACAATACACCGTTCCAG
AAGTGCAAAGAATCACAAGAATGGCCGCTTTCATGGCCCTACAACATGAGCCACCATTGCCTATTTGGTC
CTTGGATAAAGCTAATGTTTTGGCCTCTTCAAGATTATGGAGAAAAACTGTGGAGGAAACCATCAAGAAC
GAATTCCCTACATTGAAGGTTCAACATCAATTGATTGATTCTGCCGCCATGATCCTAGTTAAGAACCCAA
CCCACCTAAATGGTATTATAATCACCAGCAACATGTTTGGTGATATCATCTCCGATGAAGCCTCCGTTAT
CCCAGGTTCCTTGGGTTTGTTGCCATCTGCGTCCTTGGCCTCTTTGCCAGACAAGAACACCGCATTTGGT
TTGTACGAACCATGCCACGGTTCTGCTCCAGATTTGCCAAAGAATAAGGTCAACCCTATCGCCACTATCT
TGTCTGCTGCAATGATGTTGAAATTGTCATTGAACTTGCCTGAAGAAGGTAAGGCCATTGAAGATGCAGT
TAAAAAGGTTTTGGATGCAGGTATCAGAACTGGTGATTTAGGTGGTTCCAACAGTACCACCGAAGTCGGT
GATGCTGTCGCCGAAGAAGTTAAGAAAATCCTTGCTTAAAAAGATTCTCTTTTTTTATGATATTTGTACA
TAAACTTTATAAATGAAATTCATAATAGAAACGACACGAAATTACAAAATGGAATATGTTCATAGGGTAG
ACGAAACTATATACGCAATCTACATACATTTATCAAGAAGGAGAAAAAGGAGGATGTAAAGGAATACAGG
TAAGCAAATTGATACTAATGGCTCAACGTGATAAGGAAAAAGAATTGCACTTTAACATTAATATTGACAA
GGAGGAGGGCACCACACAAAAAGTTAGGTGTAACAGAAAATCATGAAACTATGATTCCTAATTTATATAT
TGGAGGATTTTCTCTAAAAAAAAAAAAATACAACAAATAAAAAACACTCAATGACCTGACCATTTGATGG
AGTTTAAGTCAATACCTTCTTGAACCATTTCCCATAATGGTGAAAGTTCCCTCAAGAATTTTACTCTGTC
AGAAACGGCCTTAACGACGTAGTCGATATGGTGCACTCTCAGTACAATCTGCTCTGATGCCGCATAGTTA
AGCCAGCCCCGACACCCGCCAACACCCGCTGACGCGCCCTGACGGGCTTGTCTGCTCCCGGCATCCGCTT
ACAGACAAGCTGTGACCGTCTCCGGGAGCTGCATGTGTCAGAGGTTTTCACCGTCATCACCGAAACGCGC
GA
Features (pLannotate 1.2.2; 30 found; start..end, strand, type, name):
     70..573     -  misc_feature   CEN/ARS: S. cerevisiae CEN6 centromere fused to an autonomously replicating sequence
    610..714     +  promoter       AmpR promoter: bla
    715..1575    +  CDS            AmpR: β-lactamase; bla; confers resistance to ampicillin, carbenicillin, and related antibiotics
   1746..2334    +  rep_origin     ori: high-copy-number ColE1/pMB1/pBR322/pUC origin of replication
   2517..2609    +  CDS            lacI (fragment): lac repressor; lacI; The lac repressor binds to the lac operator to inhibit transcription in E. coli. This inhibition can be relieved by adding lactose or isopropyl-β-D-thiogalactopyranoside (IPTG).
   2622..2643    +  protein_bind   CAP binding site: CAP binding activates transcription in the presence of cAMP. E. coli catabolite activator protein
   2658..2688    +  promoter       lac promoter: promoter for the E. coli lac operon
   2696..2712    +  protein_bind   lac operator: The lac repressor binds to the lac operator to inhibit transcription in E. coli. This inhibition can be relieved by adding lactose or isopropyl-β-D-thiogalactopyranoside (IPTG). lac repressor encoded by lacI
   2757..2775    +  promoter       T3 promoter: promoter for bacteriophage T3 RNA polymerase
   2799..3240    +  promoter       GAL1 promoter: S. cerevisiae GAL1; inducible promoter, regulated by Gal4
   3255..3275    +  misc_feature   MCS (fragment): pBluescript multiple cloning site
   3279..3303    +  protein_bind   attB1: mutant version of attB; recombination site for the Gateway® BP reaction BP Clonase™
   3309..3325    +  CDS            TEV site (fragment): tobacco etch virus (TEV) protease recognition and cleavage site
   3498..3611    +  CDS            cpc-1 (fragment): CPC1_NEUCR - Experimental evidence at protein level: Swiss-Prot protein existence level 1. In N.crassa grown under amino acid starvation conditions, this protein is required for increasing the transcription of the genes coding for many amino acid biosynthetic pathways enzymes. This transcription factor binds and recognize the DNA sequence: 5'-TGACTC- 3'. From Neurospora crassa (strain ATCC 24698 / 74-OR23-1A / CBS 708.71 / DSM 1257 / FGSC 987).
   3690..3731    +  CDS            3xHA (fragment): three tandem HA epitope tags
   3732..4442    +  CDS            GFP (S65T): GFP (S65T) is a basic (constitutively fluorescent) green fluorescent protein published in 1995, derived from Aequorea victoria.
   4443..4490    +  CDS            3xHA (fragment): three tandem HA epitope tags
   4501..4525    -  protein_bind   attB2: mutant version of attB; recombination site for the Gateway® BP reaction BP Clonase™
   4529..4554    +  misc_feature   MCS (fragment): pBluescript multiple cloning site
   4559..4806    +  terminator     CYC1 terminator: S. cerevisiae CYC1; transcription terminator for CYC1
   4825..4843    -  promoter       T7 promoter: promoter for bacteriophage T7 RNA polymerase
   4851..5006    +  CDS            lacZα (fragment): LacZα fragment of β-galactosidase; lacZ fragment
   5010..5438    +  rep_origin     f1 ori (sequence partly withheld): f1 bacteriophage origin of replication; arrow indicates direction of (+) strand synthesis
   5466..5518    -  misc_feature   bom (fragment): basis of mobility region from pBR322
   5549..5626    +  CDS            YO192_YEAST (fragment): Experimental evidence at protein level: Swiss-Prot protein existence level 1. From Saccharomyces cerevisiae (strain ATCC 204508 / S288c) (Baker's yeast).
   5766..6173    +  promoter       LEU2 promoter: S. cerevisiae LEU2
   6174..7268    +  CDS            LEU2: 3-isopropylmalate dehydrogenase, required for leucine biosynthesis; S. cerevisiae LEU2; yeast auxotrophic marker
   7630..7746    -  CDS            NFS1 (fragment): NFS1_YEAST - Also known as SPL1 From Saccharomyces cerevisiae (strain ATCC 204508 / S288c) (Baker's yeast).
   7745..7795    -  misc_feature   bom (fragment): basis of mobility region from pBR322
   7897..1       -  CDS            rop (fragment) (across the origin): Rop protein, which maintains plasmids at low copy number; rop
