[The description below was written by a language model from this plasmid's Addgene catalogue record and pLannotate feature annotations shown in this document.]
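Description:
pAG415Gal_Gcn4 Aro3+GFP is a yeast expression plasmid built on the Gateway-compatible pAG415Gal-ccdB backbone for galactose-induced expression of a GFP-tagged variant of the Saccharomyces cerevisiae transcription factor Gcn4. It is an E. coli/yeast shuttle vector of about 7.9 kb. In bacteria it replicates from a high-copy ColE1/pUC-type origin under ampicillin selection (AmpR). In yeast a CEN6/ARS element provides stable centromeric, low-copy maintenance, and the LEU2 gene, under its own promoter, allows selection by leucine prototrophy. An f1 origin, T3 and T7 promoters and fragments of lac/lacZα and pBR322 sequences are carried over from the backbone's parental lineage and have no role in the expression cassette.

The cassette runs from the Gal4-regulated GAL1 promoter to the CYC1 terminator. The insert lies between attB1 and attB2 sites, the scars of the Gateway recombination that replaced the ccdB cassette. The open reading frame begins with a TEV protease cleavage site, followed by Gcn4 carrying the substitutions D103Y, N112T, L113Y, S117F and K140R. The name "Aro3+" suggests added aromatic residues, though the record does not explain it. The automated annotation does not label Gcn4 itself and only flags a short region as similar to cpc-1, the Neurospora crassa homologue. At the C-terminus, GFP (annotated as the S65T variant) is flanked on both sides by HA epitopes, permitting both fluorescence imaging and immunodetection.

The associated publication concerns the roles of condensates and soluble complexes in transcription factor function, so the construct presumably allows inducible expression and visualisation of this Gcn4 variant in living yeast.
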