Addgene plasmid #233002: pAG415Gal_Gcn4 Aro3+GFP
Purpose: Galactose iduced expression of Gcn4 Aro3+GFP in yeast
Depositing lab: Aseem Ansari & Tanja Mittag. Depositing organization: St. Jude Children's Research Hospital. Publication: Reconciling competing models on the roles of condensates and soluble complexes in transcription factor function. Bremer A, Lang WH, Kempen RP, Sweta K, Taylor AB, Borgia MB, Ansari AZ, Mittag T. bioRxiv [Preprint]. 2024 Nov 22:2024.11.21.624739. doi: 10.1101/2024.11.21.624739. PubMed 39605529.
Backbone
  Vector backbone: pAG415Gal-ccdB
  Backbone manufacturer: Susan Lindquist (Addgene #14145)
  Vector type: Yeast Expression
  Selectable markers: LEU2
Growth in bacteria
  Bacterial resistance: Ampicillin, 100 μg/mL
  Growth temperature: 37°C
  Growth strain: DH5alpha
  Copy number: High Copy
Gene/Insert
  Gene/Insert name: Gcn4 Aro3+
  Species: S. cerevisiae (budding yeast)
  Mutation: D103Y, N112T, L113Y, S117F, K140R
  Promoter: Gal1
  Tag / fusion protein: TEV cleavage site (N terminal on insert); HA-GFP-HA (C terminal on insert)
  Cloning method: Gateway Cloning
Terms and licenses: Academic/Nonprofit Terms; Industry Terms: Not Available to Industry
Depositor comments: Please visit https://doi.org/10.1101/2024.11.21.624739 for bioRxiv preprint.
How to cite: pAG415Gal_Gcn4 Aro3+GFP was a gift from Aseem Ansari & Tanja Mittag (Addgene plasmid # 233002 ; http://n2t.net/addgene:233002 ; RRID:Addgene_233002)
